Addgene plasmid #103074: pUC19-D3NT09
Purpose: Cas9 coding gene template with optimized sequence for human codon usage
Depositing lab: Duhee Bang. Depositing organization: Yonsei University. Publication: High-throughput construction of multiple cas9 gene variants via assembly of high-depth tiled and sequence-verified oligonucleotides. Cho N, Seo HN, Ryu T, Kwon E, Huh S, Noh J, Yeom H, Hwang B, Ha H, Lee JH, Kwon S, Bang D. Nucleic Acids Res. 2018 May 18;46(9):e55. doi: 10.1093/nar/gky112. PubMed 29529247.
Backbone
  Vector backbone: pUC19
  Backbone manufacturer: NEB(New England Biolabs)
  Vector type: CRISPR ; Cloning vector
Growth in bacteria
  Bacterial resistance: Ampicillin, 100 μg/mL
  Growth temperature: 37°C
  Growth strain: DH5alpha
  Copy number: High Copy
Gene/Insert
  Gene/Insert name: D3NT09(Cas9 coding gene from Azospirillum sp. (strain B510))
  Insert size (bp): 3505
  Mutation: human codon-optimized
  Cloning method: Gibson Cloning
  Sequencing primers: 5′ gctgcaaggcgattaagttg; 3′ cggctcgtatgttgtgtgg
Terms and licenses: Academic/Nonprofit Terms; Industry Terms: Not Available to Industry
How to cite: pUC19-D3NT09 was a gift from Duhee Bang (Addgene plasmid # 103074 ; http://n2t.net/addgene:103074 ; RRID:Addgene_103074)
