[The description below was written by a language model from this plasmid's Addgene catalogue record and pLannotate feature annotations shown in this document.]
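Description:
pUC19-D3NT09 is a bacterial cloning plasmid built on the pUC19 backbone that stores a synthetic Cas9 coding sequence. The insert, designated D3NT09, is the Cas9 gene from Azospirillum sp. strain B510, recoded for human codon usage, listed at about 3.5 kb and introduced by Gibson assembly. The full sequenced plasmid is 6,255 nt. It is maintained at high copy in E. coli through the ColE1/pMB1-type pUC origin and selected with ampicillin via the β-lactamase gene (AmpR) driven by its own bla promoter.

The automated feature table annotates only backbone elements. The Cas9 open reading frame itself is not called, but it presumably occupies the large unannotated stretch between the lacZα fragment (ending near position 353) and the lac operator (near position 3965). That placement fits insertion into the pUC19 cloning region, which splits lacZα from the lac promoter, operator and CAP binding site. The short hits labelled bom, lacI, RSF ori and rop are fragmentary matches, most likely residual backbone sequence rather than functional parts. No eukaryotic promoter, polyadenylation signal, nuclear localization signal, epitope tag or guide RNA cassette is recorded, so the plasmid is not a ready-made mammalian expression vector despite the human codon optimization.

The stated purpose is to serve as a Cas9 coding gene template, meaning a sequence-verified source from which the open reading frame can be amplified or subcloned into expression vectors. The associated publication concerns high-throughput construction of multiple cas9 gene variants by assembling tiled, sequence-verified oligonucleotides, which suggests this clone is one member of such a set of Cas9 orthologue genes.
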