Features (pLannotate 1.2.2; 11 found; start..end, strand, type, name):
     94..193     +  misc_feature   bom (fragment): basis of mobility region from pBR322
    199..353     -  CDS            lacZα (fragment): LacZα fragment of β-galactosidase; lacZ fragment
   3965..3981    -  protein_bind   lac operator: The lac repressor binds to the lac operator to inhibit transcription in E. coli. This inhibition can be relieved by adding lactose or isopropyl-β-D-thiogalactopyranoside (IPTG). lac repressor encoded by lacI
   3989..4019    -  promoter       lac promoter: promoter for the E. coli lac operon
   4034..4055    -  protein_bind   CAP binding site: CAP binding activates transcription in the presence of cAMP. E. coli catabolite activator protein
   4068..4160    -  CDS            lacI (fragment): lac repressor; lacI; The lac repressor binds to the lac operator to inhibit transcription in E. coli. This inhibition can be relieved by adding lactose or isopropyl-β-D-thiogalactopyranoside (IPTG).
   4162..4210    -  rep_origin     RSF ori (fragment): Plasmids containing the RSF 1030 origin of replication can be propagated in E. coli cells that contain additional plasmids with compatible origins.
   4393..4981    -  rep_origin     ori: high-copy-number ColE1/pMB1/pBR322/pUC origin of replication
   5152..6012    -  CDS            AmpR: β-lactamase; bla; confers resistance to ampicillin, carbenicillin, and related antibiotics
   6013..6117    -  promoter       AmpR promoter: bla
   6212..6247    +  CDS            rop (fragment): Rop protein, which maintains plasmids at low copy number; rop
>Addgene plasmid #103074 | pUC19-D3NT09 | addgene full sequence | sequence record 201713 | Addgene NGS Result
GCTCCCGGAGACGGTCACAGCTTGTCTGTAAGCGGATGCCGGGAGCAGACAAGCCCGTCAGGGCGCGTCA
GCGGGTGTTGGCGGGTGTCGGGGCTGGCTTAACTATGCGGCATCAGAGCAGATTGTACTGAGAGTGCACC
ATATGCGGTGTGAAATACCGCACAGATGCGTAAGGAGAAAATACCGCATCAGGCGCCATTCGCCATTCAG
GCTGCGCAACTGTTGGGAAGGGCGATCGGTGCGGGCCTCTTCGCTATTACGCCAGCTGGCGAAAGGGGGA
TGTGCTGCAAGGCGATTAAGTTGGGTAACGCCAGGGTTTTCCCAGTCACGACGTTGTAAAACGACGGCCA
GTGTGCTGTCTCATCATTTTGGCAAAGAATTCGCGGCCGCCACCATGGCAAGACCAGCGTTCCGCGCCCC
GAGGAGGGAACATGTCAATGGTTGGACTCCCGACCCTCATAGAATCAGTAAGCCTTTCTTCATCCTGGTC
AGCTGGCACCTGTTGTCCAGAGTTGTCATCGACAGCAGCAGCGGCTGCTTCCCGGGGACCTCTAGGGACC
ACACTGACAAGTTCGCAGAATGGGAATGCGCAGTTCAGCCCTATAGGCTCAGCTTCGACCTCGGTACAAA
TTCTATTGGCTGGGGTCTTCTTAATCTGGACAGACAGGGCAAACCTCGAGAGATTAGAGCCTTGGGGTCC
AGAATCTTCAGCGATGGACGAGATCCACAAGACAAAGCCTCATTGGCTGTGGCTCGGCGGCTGGCCCGGC
AGATGAGGCGGAGGCGGGATCGATATCTGACAAGACGAACACGCCTGATGGGTGCCTTGGTCCGGTTCGG
CCTCATGCCAGCAGACCCGGCCGCAAGAAAAAGACTCGAAGTGGCCGTGGACCCATATTTGGCAAGAGAA
AGAGCCACACGCGAACGGCTTGAACCCTTTGAGATCGGCAGAGCTTTGTTCCACCTGAATCAGAGGCGGG
GCTACAAGCCTGTTAGAACCGCTACAAAGCCTGACGAGGAGGCTGGCAAGGTGAAAGAGGCCGTTGAGAG
GCTGGAAGCCGCCATTGCCGCCGCCGGGGCGCCCACCCTCGGGGCCTGGTTCGCTTGGAGAAAAACCCGA
GGCGAGACACTTAGGGCCAGGCTGGCAGGCAAGGGGAAAGAGGCAGCGTATCCCTTCTACCCCGCCCGCC
GCATGCTTGAAGCAGAGTTCGATACCCTCTGGGCAGAGCAGGCAAGACACCATCCCGATCTCCTGACTGC
TGAGGCCAGGGAGATACTGAGGCACCGGATATTTCACCAACGCCCGTTGAAGCCCCCACCTGTAGGTAGA
TGCACCTTGTACCCAGACGACGGGAGAGCCCCCAGAGCACTGCCTTCTGCACAAAGGCTGAGACTGTTCC
AGGAGCTGGCTAGTCTTCGAGTAATTCATCTGGACCTTTCAGAGAGGCCACTGACTCCTGCCGAACGGGA
CAGAATTGTAGCCTTCGTCCAAGGCCGGCCACCAAAGGCCGGTCGGAAACCAGGAAAGGTCCAGAAGAGC
GTGCCTTTCGAGAAGCTCCGAGGACTGCTGGAACTGCCCCCGGGCACAGGATTCAGCCTGGAGAGCGATA
AGCGACCGGAGCTGCTCGGGGATGAAACAGGCGCACGCATCGCTCCCGCTTTCGGCCCTGGCTGGACCGC
CCTGCCCTTGGAGGAGCAAGACGCACTTGTCGAGCTTCTCCTCACCGAAGCCGAGCCCGAGAGGGCAATC
GCCGCCCTCACTGCCCGCTGGGCACTTGATGAAGCTACAGCTGCCAAGCTTGCTGGAGCCACACTCCCCG
ATTTCCACGGACGGTACGGACGGCGAGCTGTGGCTGAACTGCTGCCAGTCCTGGAAAGGGAAACCAGAGG
GGACCCCGACGGCAGAGTTCGCCCAATCCGACTGGACGAAGCCGTGAAGCTGCTGCGCGGGGGGAAGGAT
CATTCCGACTTCAGCCGCGAGGGTGCACTTCTCGACGCTCTCCCCTATTACGGCGCTGTGCTGGAGAGGC
ACGTCGCATTTGGAACTGGCAACCCGGCCGATCCGGAGGAGAAGAGAGTTGGTCGCGTCGCCAACCCCAC
TGTTCACATCGCCCTTAATCAGCTGAGGCATTTGGTCAACGCCATTCTGGCCAGGCATGGAAGGCCTGAG
GAAATCGTTATCGAACTTGCAAGGGACCTGAAAAGGTCCGCGGAGGACCGGAGGCGCGAGGACAAACGCC
AGGCTGATAATCAGAAAAGAAACGAAGAACGGAAAAGGCTGATTCTGTCCCTGGGGGAACGGCCAACCCC
CCGAAATCTGCTCAAACTCCGCCTGTGGGAAGAGCAGGGCCCTGTGGAGAATAGGCGGTGCCCATATTCC
GGAGAGACAATCTCAATGCGAATGCTCCTGAGCGAACAAGTGGACATCGATCACATCCTTCCCTTTAGCG
TGTCTCTGGACGATTCCGCCGCGAACAAGGTCGTTTGCCTCCGCGAAGCCAACCGCATTAAACGGAACCG
GAGCCCTTGGGAGGCTTTTGGACACGACTCCGAAAGGTGGGCTGGAATCCTGGCCCGCGCTGAAGCGCTC
CCAAAAAATAAGAGGTGGAGGTTTGCACCCGATGCTCTGGAGAAGCTTGAGGGGGAAGGAGGCTTGCGCG
CTCGGCACCTCAATGATACTCGCCATCTGTCCAGGCTGGCAGTGGAGTACCTGCGCTGTGTGTGTCCCAA
AGTGCGCGTCTCTCCCGGGAGACTTACCGCCTTGTTGAGGCGCAGGTGGGGAATCGATGCTATTCTCGCT
GAGGCAGACGGCCCACCCCCTGAGGTGCCCGCTGAAACCCTCGATCCATCTCCCGCTGAAAAGAACCGGG
CGGATCATAGACATCATGCTCTGGACGCTGTGGTGATCGGGTGCATTGATAGATCAATGGTCCAGAGGGT
TCAGCTCGCTGCTGCTTCCGCTGAGAGAGAGGCCGCCGCACGCGAGGATAACATCCGCAGAGTGCTGGAA
GGGTTCAAAGAAGAACCCTGGGACGGGTTCAGGGCGGAACTCGAGCGAAGGGCCAGGACGATCGTCGTTT
CCCATCGCCCGGAGCACGGCATTGGTGGTGCGCTGCACAAAGAGACTGCATATGGGCCTGTTGATCCCCC
TGAAGAGGGCTTTAACCTCGTGGTGAGAAAACCAATTGACGGCCTGAGTAAAGATGAGATCAATTCCGTC
CGCGACCCAAGGCTTCGCAGAGCTTTGATCGACCGCCTGGCCATCCGCAGAAGGGATGCGAACGACCCTG
CCACAGCCCTGGCAAAGGCCGCGGAAGACCTGGCTGCCCAACCCGCCTCCCGGGGAATTAGGAGGGTGAG
AGTGCTCAAAAAAGAGTCTAACCCCATACGGGTGGAACACGGGGGGAATCCTTCTGGTCCACGGAGCGGG
GGACCCTTTCACAAACTGCTGCTGGCTGGCGAGGTACACCACGTAGATGTCGCATTGCGCGCCGATGGCA
GGAGGTGGGTAGGCCATTGGGTAACCCTGTTTGAAGCTCACGGAGGTCGCGGCGCGGATGGTGCTGCTGC
ACCTCCCCGGCTCGGCGATGGAGAACGGTTTCTCATGCGCTTGCATAAGGGCGACTGCCTTAAATTGGAA
CACAAGGGAAGAGTTAGAGTGATGCAGGTGGTGAAATTGGAACCTTCAAGCAATAGCGTGGTTGTGGTCG
AGCCCCACCAGGTGAAAACCGACCGCTCTAAGCACGTGAAAATCAGTTGCGATCAGCTGCGAGCCCGAGG
AGCCCGGAGAGTAACTGTCGACCCCCTGGGCAGAGTCAGAGTCCACGCTCCTGGAGCCAGGGTGGGTATC
GGCGGCGATGCAGGACGCACCGCAATGGAGCCAGCCGAAGATATCTCAAGCAGGGCTGACCACAAGAAGA
AGAGGAAGGTGAGGTCCATGGTCATAGCTGTTTCCTGTGTGAAATTGTTATCCGCTCACAATTCCACACA
ACATACGAGCCGGAAGCATAAAGTGTAAAGCCTGGGGTGCCTAATGAGTGAGCTAACTCACATTAATTGC
GTTGCGCTCACTGCCCGCTTTCCAGTCGGGAAACCTGTCGTGCCAGCTGCATTAATGAATCGGCCAACGC
GCGGGGAGAGGCGGTTTGCGTATTGGGCGCTCTTCCGCTTCCTCGCTCACTGACTCGCTGCGCTCGGTCG
TTCGGCTGCGTCTTCCGCTTCCTCGCTCACTGACTCGCTGCGCTCGGTCGTTCGGCTGCGGCGAGCGGTA
TCAGCTCACTCAAAGGCGGTAATACGGTTATCCACAGAATCAGGGGATAACGCAGGAAAGAACATGTGAG
CAAAAGGCCAGCAAAAGGCCAGGAACCGTAAAAAGGCCGCGTTGCTGGCGTTTTTCCATAGGCTCCGCCC
CCCTGACGAGCATCACAAAAATCGACGCTCAAGTCAGAGGTGGCGAAACCCGACAGGACTATAAAGATAC
CAGGCGTTTCCCCCTGGAAGCTCCCTCGTGCGCTCTCCTGTTCCGACCCTGCCGCTTACCGGATACCTGT
CCGCCTTTCTCCCTTCGGGAAGCGTGGCGCTTTCTCATAGCTCACGCTGTAGGTATCTCAGTTCGGTGTA
GGTCGTTCGCTCCAAGCTGGGCTGTGTGCACGAACCCCCCGTTCAGCCCGACCGCTGCGCCTTATCCGGT
AACTATCGTCTTGAGTCCAACCCGGTAAGACACGACTTATCGCCACTGGCAGCAGCCACTGGTAACAGGA
TTAGCAGAGCGAGGTATGTAGGCGGTGCTACAGAGTTCTTGAAGTGGTGGCCTAACTACGGCTACACTAG
AAGAACAGTATTTGGTATCTGCGCTCTGCTGAAGCCAGTTACCTTCGGAAAAAGAGTTGGTAGCTCTTGA
TCCGGCAAACAAACCACCGCTGGTAGCGGTGGTTTTTTTGTTTGCAAGCAGCAGATTACGCGCAGAAAAA
AAGGATCTCAAGAAGATCCTTTGATCTTTTCTACGGGGTCTGACGCTCAGTGGAACGAAAACTCACGTTA
AGGGATTTTGGTCATGAGATTATCAAAAAGGATCTTCACCTAGATCCTTTTAAATTAAAAATGAAGTTTT
AAATCAATCTAAAGTATATATGAGTAAACTTGGTCTGACAGTTACCAATGCTTAATCAGTGAGGCACCTA
TCTCAGCGATCTGTCTATTTCGTTCATCCATAGTTGCCTGACTCCCCGTCGTGTAGATAACTACGATACG
GGAGGGCTTACCATCTGGCCCCAGTGCTGCAATGATACCGCGAGACCCACGCTCACCGGCTCCAGATTTA
TCAGCAATAAACCAGCCAGCCGGAAGGGCCGAGCGCAGAAGTGGTCCTGCAACTTTATCCGCCTCCATCC
AGTCTATTAATTGTTGCCGGGAAGCTAGAGTAAGTAGTTCGCCAGTTAATAGTTTGCGCAACGTTGTTGC
CATTGCTACAGGCATCGTGGTGTCACGCTCGTCGTTTGGTATGGCTTCATTCAGCTCCGGTTCCCAACGA
TCAAGGCGAGTTACATGATCCCCCATGTTGTGCAAAAAAGCGGTTAGCTCCTTCGGTCCTCCGATCGTTG
TCAGAAGTAAGTTGGCCGCAGTGTTATCACTCATGGTTATGGCAGCACTGCATAATTCTCTTACTGTCAT
GCCATCCGTAAGATGCTTTTCTGTGACTGGTGAGTACTCAACCAAGTCATTCTGAGAATAGTGTATGCGG
CGACCGAGTTGCTCTTGCCCGGCGTCAATACGGGATAATACCGCGCCACATAGCAGAACTTTAAAAGTGC
TCATCATTGGAAAACGTTCTTCGGGGCGAAAACTCTCAAGGATCTTACCGCTGTTGAGATCCAGTTCGAT
GTAACCCACTCGTGCACCCAACTGATCTTCAGCATCTTTTACTTTCACCAGCGTTTCTGGGTGAGCAAAA
ACAGGAAGGCAAAATGCCGCAAAAAAGGGAATAAGGGCGACACGGAAATGTTGAATACTCATACTCTTCC
TTTTTCAATATTATTGAAGCATTTATCAGGGTTATTGTCTCATGAGCGGATACATATTTGAATGTATTTA
GAAAAATAAACAAATAGGGGTTCCGCGCACATTTCCCCGAAAAGTGCCACCTGACGTCTAAGAAACCATT
ATTATCATGACATTAACCTATAAAAATAGGCGTATCACGAGGCCCTTTCGTCTCGCGCGTTTCGGTGATG
ACGGTGAAAACCTCTGACACATGCA
