>Addgene plasmid #103074 | pUC19-D3NT09 | depositor partial sequence | sequence record 195185 | D3NT09
ATGGCAAGACCAGCGTTCCGCGCCCCGAGGAGGGAACATGTCAATGGTTGGACTCCCGACCCTCATAGAA
TCAGTAAGCCTTTCTTCATCCTGGTCAGCTGGCACCTGTTGTCCAGAGTTGTCATCGACAGCAGCAGCGG
CTGCTTCCCGGGGACCTCTAGGGACCACACTGACAAGTTCGCAGAATGGGAATGCGCAGTTCAGCCCTAT
AGGCTCAGCTTCGACCTCGGTACAAATTCTATTGGCTGGGGTCTTCTTAATCTGGACAGACAGGGCAAAC
CTCGAGAGATTAGAGCCTTGGGGTCCAGAATCTTCAGCGATGGACGAGATCCACAAGACAAAGCCTCATT
GGCTGTGGCTCGGCGGCTGGCCCGGCAGATGAGGCGGAGGCGGGATCGATATCTGACAAGACGAACACGC
CTGATGGGTGCCTTGGTCCGGTTCGGCCTCATGCCAGCAGACCCGGCCGCAAGAAAAAGACTCGAAGTGG
CCGTGGACCCATATTTGGCAAGAGAAAGAGCCACACGCGAACGGCTTGAACCCTTTGAGATCGGCAGAGC
TTTGTTCCACCTGAATCAGAGGCGGGGCTACAAGCCTGTTAGAACCGCTACAAAGCCTGACGAGGAGGCT
GGCAAGGTGAAAGAGGCCGTTGAGAGGCTGGAAGCCGCCATTGCCGCCGCCGGGGCGCCCACCCTCGGGG
CCTGGTTCGCTTGGAGAAAAACCCGAGGCGAGACACTTAGGGCCAGGCTGGCAGGCAAGGGGAAAGAGGC
AGCGTATCCCTTCTACCCCGCCCGCCGCATGCTTGAAGCAGAGTTCGATACCCTCTGGGCAGAGCAGGCA
AGACACCATCCCGATCTCCTGACTGCTGAGGCCAGGGAGATACTGAGGCACCGGATATTTCACCAACGCC
CGTTGAAGCCCCCACCTGTAGGTAGATGCACCTTGTACCCAGACGACGGGAGAGCCCCCAGAGCACTGCC
TTCTGCACAAAGGCTGAGACTGTTCCAGGAGCTGGCTAGTCTTCGAGTAATTCATCTGGACCTTTCAGAG
AGGCCACTGACTCCTGCCGAACGGGACAGAATTGTAGCCTTCGTCCAAGGCCGGCCACCAAAGGCCGGTC
GGAAACCAGGAAAGGTCCAGAAGAGCGTGCCTTTCGAGAAGCTCCGAGGACTGCTGGAACTGCCCCCGGG
CACAGGATTCAGCCTGGAGAGCGATAAGCGACCGGAGCTGCTCGGGGATGAAACAGGCGCACGCATCGCT
CCCGCTTTCGGCCCTGGCTGGACCGCCCTGCCCTTGGAGGAGCAAGACGCACTTGTCGAGCTTCTCCTCA
CCGAAGCCGAGCCCGAGAGGGCAATCGCCGCCCTCACTGCCCGCTGGGCACTTGATGAAGCTACAGCTGC
CAAGCTTGCTGGAGCCACACTCCCCGATTTCCACGGACGGTACGGACGGCGAGCTGTGGCTGAACTGCTG
CCAGTCCTGGAAAGGGAAACCAGAGGGGACCCCGACGGCAGAGTTCGCCCAATCCGACTGGACGAAGCCG
TGAAGCTGCTGCGCGGGGGGAAGGATCATTCCGACTTCAGCCGCGAGGGTGCACTTCTCGACGCTCTCCC
CTATTACGGCGCTGTGCTGGAGAGGCACGTCGCATTTGGAACTGGCAACCCGGCCGATCCGGAGGAGAAG
AGAGTTGGTCGCGTCGCCAACCCCACTGTTCACATCGCCCTTAATCAGCTGAGGCATTTGGTCAACGCCA
TTCTGGCCAGGCATGGAAGGCCTGAGGAAATCGTTATCGAACTTGCAAGGGACCTGAAAAGGTCCGCGGA
GGACCGGAGGCGCGAGGACAAACGCCAGGCTGATAATCAGAAAAGAAACGAAGAACGGAAAAGGCTGATT
CTGTCCCTGGGGGAACGGCCAACCCCCCGAAATCTGCTCAAACTCCGCCTGTGGGAAGAGCAGGGCCCTG
TGGAGAATAGGCGGTGCCCATATTCCGGAGAGACAATCTCAATGCGAATGCTCCTGAGCGAACAAGTGGA
CATCGATCACATCCTTCCCTTTAGCGTGTCTCTGGACGATTCCGCCGCGAACAAGGTCGTTTGCCTCCGC
GAAGCCAACCGCATTAAACGGAACCGGAGCCCTTGGGAGGCTTTTGGACACGACTCCGAAAGGTGGGCTG
GAATCCTGGCCCGCGCTGAAGCGCTCCCAAAAAATAAGAGGTGGAGGTTTGCACCCGATGCTCTGGAGAA
GCTTGAGGGGGAAGGAGGCTTGCGCGCTCGGCACCTCAATGATACTCGCCATCTGTCCAGGCTGGCAGTG
GAGTACCTGCGCTGTGTGTGTCCCAAAGTGCGCGTCTCTCCCGGGAGACTTACCGCCTTGTTGAGGCGCA
GGTGGGGAATCGATGCTATTCTCGCTGAGGCAGACGGCCCACCCCCTGAGGTGCCCGCTGAAACCCTCGA
TCCATCTCCCGCTGAAAAGAACCGGGCGGATCATAGACATCATGCTCTGGACGCTGTGGTGATCGGGTGC
ATTGATAGATCAATGGTCCAGAGGGTTCAGCTCGCTGCTGCTTCCGCTGAGAGAGAGGCCGCCGCACGCG
AGGATAACATCCGCAGAGTGCTGGAAGGGTTCAAAGAAGAACCCTGGGACGGGTTCAGGGCGGAACTCGA
GCGAAGGGCCAGGACGATCGTCGTTTCCCATCGCCCGGAGCACGGCATTGGTGGTGCGCTGCACAAAGAG
ACTGCATATGGGCCTGTTGATCCCCCTGAAGAGGGCTTTAACCTCGTGGTGAGAAAACCAATTGACGGCC
TGAGTAAAGATGAGATCAATTCCGTCCGCGACCCAAGGCTTCGCAGAGCTTTGATCGACCGCCTGGCCAT
CCGCAGAAGGGATGCGAACGACCCTGCCACAGCCCTGGCAAAGGCCGCGGAAGACCTGGCTGCCCAACCC
GCCTCCCGGGGAATTAGGAGGGTGAGAGTGCTCAAAAAAGAGTCTAACCCCATACGGGTGGAACACGGGG
GGAATCCTTCTGGTCCACGGAGCGGGGGACCCTTTCACAAACTGCTGCTGGCTGGCGAGGTACACCACGT
AGATGTCGCATTGCGCGCCGATGGCAGGAGGTGGGTAGGCCATTGGGTAACCCTGTTTGAAGCTCACGGA
GGTCGCGGCGCGGATGGTGCTGCTGCACCTCCCCGGCTCGGCGATGGAGAACGGTTTCTCATGCGCTTGC
ATAAGGGCGACTGCCTTAAATTGGAACACAAGGGAAGAGTTAGAGTGATGCAGGTGGTGAAATTGGAACC
TTCAAGCAATAGCGTGGTTGTGGTCGAGCCCCACCAGGTGAAAACCGACCGCTCTAAGCACGTGAAAATC
AGTTGCGATCAGCTGCGAGCCCGAGGAGCCCGGAGAGTAACTGTCGACCCCCTGGGCAGAGTCAGAGTCC
ACGCTCCTGGAGCCAGGGTGGGTATCGGCGGCGATGCAGGACGCACCGCAATGGAGCCAGCCGAAGATAT
CTCA
